>Addgene plasmid #64164 | pLPC-MYC-hTRF1 | addgene full sequence | sequence record 156757 | Addgene NGS results
CGACCCCATGCATCGGATCTCCCGATCCCCTATGGTGCACTCTCAGTACAATCTGCTCTGATGCCGCATA
GTTAAGCCAGTATCTGCTCCCTGCTTGTGTGTTGGAGGTCGCTGAGTAGTGCGCGAGCAAAATTTAAGCT
ACAACAAGGCAAGGCTTGACCGACAATTGCATGAAGAATCTGCTTAGGGTTAGGCGTTTTGCGCTGCTTC
GCGATGTACGGGCCAGATATACGCGTTGACATTGATTATTGACTAGTTATTAATAGTAATCAATTACGGG
GTCATTAGTTCATAGCCCATATATGGAGTTCCGCGTTACATAACTTACGGTAAATGGCCCGCCTGGCTGA
CCGCCCAACGACCCCCGCCCATTGACGTCAATAATGACGTATGTTCCCATAGTAACGCCAATAGGGACTT
TCCATTGACGTCAATGGGTGGAGTATTTACGGTAAACTGCCCACTTGGCAGTACATCAAGTGTATCATAT
GCCAAGTACGCCCCCTATTGACGTCAATGACGGTAAATGGCCCGCCTGGCATTATGCCCAGTACATGACC
TTATGGGACTTTCCTACTTGGCAGTACATCTACGTATTAGTCATCGCTATTACCATGGTGATGCGGTTTT
GGCAGTACATCAATGGGCGTGGATAGCGGTTTGACTCACGGGGATTTCCAAGTCTCCACCCCATTGACGT
CAATGGGAGTTTGTTTTGGCACCAAAATCAACGGGACTTTCCAAAATGTCGTAACAACTCCGCCCCATTG
ACGCAAATGGGCGGTAGGCGTGTACGGTGGGAGGTCTATATAAGCAGAGCTCTCTGGCTAACTAGAGAAC
CCACTGCTTACTGGCTTATCGAAATTAATACGACTCACTATAGGGAGACCCAAGCTTGGTACCGAGCTCG
GATCAGCCACCATGGAACAAAAGTTGATTTCTGAAGAAGATTTGTTAAGAAAGAGAGGATCCGCGGAGGA
TGTTTCCTCAGCGGCCCCGAGCCCGCGGGGCTGTGCGGATGGTAGGGATGCCGACCCTACTGAGGAGCAG
ATGGCAGAAACAGAGAGAAACGACGAGGAGCAGTTCGAATGCCAGGAACTGCTCGAGTGCCAGGTGCAGG
TGGGGGCCCCCGAGGAGGAGGAGGAGGAGGAGGAGGACGCGGGCCTGGTGGCCGAGGCCGAGGCCGTGGC
TGCCGGCTGGATGCTCGATTTCCTCTGCCTCTCTCTTTGCCGAGCTTTCCGCGACGGCCGCTCCGAGGAC
TTCCGCAGGACCCGCAACAGCGCAGAGGCTATTATTCATGGACTATCCAGTCTAACAGCTTGCCAGTTGA
GAACGATATACATATGTCAGTTTTTGACAAGAATTGCAGCAGGAAAAACCCTTGATGCACAGTTTGAAAA
TGATGAACGAATTACACCCTTGGAATCAGCCCTGATGATTTGGGGTTCAATTGAAAAGGAACATGACAAA
CTTCATGAAGAAATACAGAATTTAATTAAAATTCAGGCTATAGCTGTTTGTATGGAAAATGGCAACTTTA
AAGAAGCAGAAGAAGTCTTTGAAAGAATATTTGGTGATCCAAATTCTCATATGCCTTTCAAAAGCAAATT
GCTTATGATAATCTCTCAGAAAGATACATTTCATTCCTTTTTTCAACACTTCAGCTACAACCACATGATG
GAGAAAATTAAGAGTTATGTGAATTATGTGCTAAGTGAAAAATCATCAACCTTTCTAATGAAGGCAGCGG
CAAAAGTAGTAGAAAGCAAAAGGACAAGAACAATAACTTCTCAAGATAAACCTAGTGGTAATGATGTTGA
AATGGAAACTGAAGCTAATTTGGATACAAGAAAAAGTGTTAGTGACAAACAGTCTGCGGTAACTGAATCC
TCAGAGGGTACAGTATCCTTATTGAGGTCTCACAAGAATCTTTTCTTATCTAAGTTGCAACATGGAACCC
AGCAACAAGACCTTAATAAGAAAGAAAGAAGAGTAGGAACTCCTCAAAGTACAAAAAAGAAAAAAGAAAG
CAGAAGAGCCACTGAAAGCAGAATACCTGTTTCAAAGAGTCAGCCGGTAACTCCTGAAAAACATCGAGCT
AGAAAAAGACAGGCATGGCTTTGGGAAGAAGACAAGAATTTGAGATCTGGCGTGAGGAAATATGGAGAGG
GAAACTGGTCTAAAATACTGTTGCATTATAAATTCAACAACCGGACAAGTGTCATGTTAAAAGACAGATG
GAGGACCATGAAGAAACTAAAACTGATTTCCTCAGACAGCGAAGACTGAGAATTCTGCAGATATCCATCA
CACTGGCGGCCGCTCGAGCATGCATCTAGAGGGCCGATAAAATAAAAGATTTTATTTAGTCTCCAGAAAA
AGGGGGGAATGAAAGACCCCACCTGTAGGTTTGGCAAGCTAGCTTAAGTAACGCCATTTTGCAAGGCATG
GAAAAATACATAACTGAGAATAGAGAAGTTCAGATCAAGGTCAGGAACAGATGGAACAGCTGAATATGGG
CCAAACAGGATATCTGTGGTAAGCAGTTCCTGCCCCGGCTCAGGGCCAAGAACAGATGGAACAGCTGAAT
ATGGGCCAAACAGGATATCTGTGGTAAGCAGTTCCTGCCCCGGCTCAGGGCCAAGAACAGATGGTCCCCA
GATGCGGTCCAGCCCTCAGCAGTTTCTAGAGAACCATCAGATGTTTCCAGGGTGCCCCAAGGACCTGAAA
TGACCCTGTGCCTTATTTGAACTAACCAATCAGTTCGCTTCTCGCTTCTGTTCGCGCGCTTCTGCTCCCC
GAGCTCAATAAAAGAGCCCACAACCCCTCACTCGGGGCGCCAGTCCTCCGATTGACTGAGTCGCCCGGGT
ACCCGTGTATCCAATAAACCCTCTTGCAGTTGCATCCGACTTGTGGTCTCGCTGTTCCTTGGGAGGGTCT
CCTCTGAGTGATTGACTACCCGTCAGCGGGGGTCTTTCACATGCAGCATGTATCAAAATTAATTTGGTTT
TTTTTCTTAAGTATTTACATTAAATGGCCATAGTTGCATTAATGAATCGGCCAACGCGCGGGGAGAGGCG
GTTTGCGTATTGGGCGCTCTTCCGCTTCCTCGCTCACTGACTCGCTGCGCTCGGTCGTTCGGCTGCGGCG
AGCGGTATCAGCTCACTCAAAGGCGGTAATACGGTTATCCACAGAATCAGGGGATAACGCAGGAAAGAAC
ATGTGAGCAAAAGGCCAGCAAAAGGCCAGGAACCGTAAAAAGGCCGCGTTGCTGGCGTTTTTCCATAGGC
TCCGCCCCCCTGACGAGCATCACAAAAATCGACGCTCAAGTCAGAGGTGGCGAAACCCGACAGGACTATA
AAGATACCAGGCGTTTCCCCCTGGAAGCTCCCTCGTGCGCTCTCCTGTTCCGACCCTGCCGCTTACCGGA
TACCTGTCCGCCTTTCTCCCTTCGGGAAGCGTGGCGCTTTCTCATAGCTCACGCTGTAGGTATCTCAGTT
CGGTGTAGGTCGTTCGCTCCAAGCTGGGCTGTGTGCACGAACCCCCCGTTCAGCCCGACCGCTGCGCCTT
ATCCGGTAACTATCGTCTTGAGTCCAACCCGGTAAGACACGACTTATCGCCACTGGCAGCAGCCACTGGT
AACAGGATTAGCAGAGCGAGGTATGTAGGCGGTGCTACAGAGTTCTTGAAGTGGTGGCCTAACTACGGCT
ACACTAGAAGAACAGTATTTGGTATCTGCGCTCTGCTGAAGCCAGTTACCTTCGGAAAAAGAGTTGGTAG
CTCTTGATCCGGCAAACAAACCACCGCTGGTAGCGGTGGTTTTTTTGTTTGCAAGCAGCAGATTACGCGC
AGAAAAAAAGGATCTCAAGAAGATCCTTTGATCTTTTCTACGGGGTCTGACGCTCAGTGGAACGAAAACT
CACGTTAAGGGATTTTGGTCATGAGATTATCAAAAAGGATCTTCACCTAGATCCTTTTGCGGCCGCAAAT
CAATCTAAAGTATATATGAGTAAACTTGGTCTGACAGTTACCAATGCTTAATCAGTGAGGCACCTATCTC
AGCGATCTGTCTATTTCGTTCATCCATAGTTGCCTGACTCCCCGTCGTGTAGATAACTACGATACGGGAG
GGCTTACCATCTGGCCCCAGTGCTGCAATGATACCGCGAGACCCACGCTCACCGGCTCCAGATTTATCAG
CAATAAACCAGCCAGCCGGAAGGGCCGAGCGCAGAAGTGGTCCTGCAACTTTATCCGCCTCCATCCAGTC
TATTAATTGTTGCCGGGAAGCTAGAGTAAGTAGTTCGCCAGTTAATAGTTTGCGCAACGTTGTTGCCATT
GCTACAGGCATCGTGGTGTCACGCTCGTCGTTTGGTATGGCTTCATTCAGCTCCGGTTCCCAACGATCAA
GGCGAGTTACATGATCCCCCATGTTGTGCAAAAAAGCGGTTAGCTCCTTCGGTCCTCCGATCGTTGTCAG
AAGTAAGTTGGCCGCAGTGTTATCACTCATGGTTATGGCAGCACTGCATAATTCTCTTACTGTCATGCCA
TCCGTAAGATGCTTTTCTGTGACTGGTGAGTACTCAACCAAGTCATTCTGAGAATAGTGTATGCGGCGAC
CGAGTTGCTCTTGCCCGGCGTCAATACGGGATAATACCGCGCCACATAGCAGAACTTTAAAAGTGCTCAT
CATTGGAAAACGTTCTTCGGGGCGAAAACTCTCAAGGATCTTACCGCTGTTGAGATCCAGTTCGATGTAA
CCCACTCGTGCACCCAACTGATCTTCAGCATCTTTTACTTTCACCAGCGTTTCTGGGTGAGCAAAAACAG
GAAGGCAAAATGCCGCAAAAAAGGGAATAAGGGCGACACGGAAATGTTGAATACTCATACTCTTCCTTTT
TCAATATTATTGAAGCATTTATCAGGGTTATTGTCTCATGAGCGGATACATATTTGAATGTATTTAGAAA
AATAAACAAATAGGGGTTCCGCGCACATTTCCCCGAAAAGTGCCACCTGCAGCCTGAATATGGGCCAAAC
AGGATATCTGTGGTAAGCAGTTCCTGCCCCGGCTCAGGGCCAAGAACAGATGGAACAGCTGAATATGGGC
CAAACAGGATATCTGTGGTAAGCAGTTCCTGCCCCGGCTCAGGGCCAAGAACAGATGGTCCCCAGATGCG
GTCCAGCCCTCAGCAGTTTCTAGAGAACCATCAGATGTTTCCAGGGTGCCCCAAGGACCTGAAATGACCC
TGTGCCTTATTTGAACTAACCAATCAGTTCGCTTCTCGCTTCTGTTCGCGCGCTTCTGCTCCCCGAGCTC
AATAAAAGAGCCCACAACCCCTCACTCGGGGCGCCAGTCCTCCGATTGACTGAGTCGCCCGGGTACCCGT
GTATCCAATAAACCCTCTTGCAGTTGCATCCGACTTGTGGTCTCGCTGTTCCTTGGGAGGGTCTCCTCTG
AGTGATTGACTACCCGTCAGCGGGGGTCTTTCATTTGGGGGCTCGTCCGGGATCGGGAGACCCCTGCCCA
GGGACCACCGACCCACCACCGGGAGGCAAGCTGGCCAGCAACTTATCTGTGTCTGTCCGATTGTCTAGTG
TCTATGACTGATTTTATGCGCCTGCGTCGGTACTAGTTAGCTAACTAGCTCTGTATCTGGCGGACCCGTG
GTGGAACTGACGAGTTCTGAACACCCGGCCGCAACCCTGGGAGACGTCCCAGGGACTTTGGGGGCCGTTT
TTGTGGCCCGACCTGAGGAAGGGAGTCGATGTGGAATCCGACCCCGTCAGGATATGTGGTTCTGGTAGGA
GACGAGAACCTAAAACAGTTCCCGCCTCCGTCTGAATTTTTGCTTTCGGTTTGGAACCGAAGCCGCGCGT
CTTGTCTGCTGCAGCGCTGCAGCATCGTTCTGTGTTGTCTCTGTCTGACTGTGTTTCTGTATTTGTCTGA
AAATTAGGGCCAGACTGTTACCACTCCCTTAAGTTTGACCTTAGGTCACTGGAAAGATGTCGAGCGGATC
GCTCACAACCAGTCGGTAGATGTCAAGAAGAGACGTTGGGTTACCTTCTGCTCTGCAGAATGGCCAACCT
TTAACGTCGGATGGCCGCGAGACGGCACCTTTAACCGAGACCTCATCACCCAGGTTAAGATCAAGGTCTT
TTCACCTGGCCCGCATGGACACCCAGACCAGGTCCCCTACATCGTGACCTGGGAAGCCTTGGCTTTTGAC
CCCCCTCCCTGGGTCAAGCCCTTTGTACACCCTAAGCCTCCGCCTCCTCTTCCTCCATCCGCCCCGTCTC
TCCCCCTTGAACCTCCTCGTTCGACCCCGCCTCGATCCTCCCTTTATCCAGCCCTCACTCCTTCTCTAGG
CGCCGGCCGGATCAGCTTACCATGACCGAGTACAAGCCCACGGTGCGCCTCGCCACCCGCGACGACGTCC
CCAGGGCCGTACGCACCCTCGCCGCCGCGTTCGCCGACTACCCCGCCACGCGCCACACCGTCGATCCGGA
CCGCCACATCGAGCGGGTCACCGAGCTGCAAGAACTCTTCCTCACGCGCGTCGGGCTCGACATCGGCAAG
GTGTGGGTCGCGGACGACGGCGCCGCGGTGGCGGTCTGGACCACGCCGGAGAGCGTCGAAGCGGGGGCGG
TGTTCGCCGAGATCGGCCCGCGCATGGCCGAGTTGAGCGGTTCCCGGCTGGCCGCGCAGCAACAGATGGA
AGGCCTCCTGGCGCCGCACCGGCCCAAGGAGCCCGCGTGGTTCCTGGCCACCGTCGGCGTCTCGCCCGAC
CACCAGGGCAAGGGTCTGGGCAGCGCCGTCGTGCTCCCCGGAGTGGAGGCGGCCGAGCGCGCCGGGGTGC
CCGCCTTCCTGGAGACCTCCGCGCCCCGCAACCTCCCCTTCTACGAGCGGCTCGGCTTCACCGTCACCGC
CGACGTCGAGGTGCCCGAAGGACCGCGCACCTGGTGCATGACCCGCAAGCCCGGTGCCTGACGCCCGCCC
CACGACCCGCAGCGCCCGACCGAAAGGAGCGCA
Features (pLannotate 1.2.2; 17 found; start..end, strand, type, name):
     31..83      -  misc_feature   bom (fragment): basis of mobility region from pBR322
    238..617     +  enhancer       CMV enhancer: human cytomegalovirus immediate early enhancer
    618..821     +  promoter       CMV promoter: human cytomegalovirus (CMV) immediate early promoter
    817..850     +  LTR            5' LTR (truncated) (fragment): truncated 5' long terminal repeat (LTR) from HIV-1
    866..884     +  promoter       T7 promoter: promoter for bacteriophage T7 RNA polymerase
    923..951     +  CDS            3xMyc (fragment): 3 tandem Myc epitope tags
    973..2286    +  CDS            TERF1: TERF1_HUMAN - Also known as PIN2, TRBF1, TRF, TRF1. Experimental evidence at protein level: Swiss-Prot protein existence level 1. Binds the telomeric double-stranded 5'-TTAGGG-3' repeat and negatively regulates telomere length. Involved in the regulation of the mitotic spindle. Component of the shelterin complex (telosome) that is involved in the regulation of telomere length and protection. Shelterin associates with arrays of double-stranded 5'-TTAGGG-3' repeats added by telomerase and protects chromosome ends; without its protective activity, telomeres are no longer hidden from the DNA damag
   2388..2509    +  LTR            3' LTR (ΔU3) (fragment): self-inactivating 3' long terminal repeat (LTR) from Moloney murine leukemia virus
   2510..2979    +  LTR            LTR: long terminal repeat from Moloney murine leukemia virus
   3045..3097    -  CDS            lacI (fragment): lac repressor; lacI; The lac repressor binds to the lac operator to inhibit transcription in E. coli. This inhibition can be relieved by adding lactose or isopropyl-β-D-thiogalactopyranoside (IPTG).
   3280..3868    -  rep_origin     ori: high-copy-number ColE1/pMB1/pBR322/pUC origin of replication
   4028..4888    -  CDS            AmpR: β-lactamase; bla; confers resistance to ampicillin, carbenicillin, and related antibiotics
   4889..4993    -  promoter       AmpR promoter: bla
   5024..5493    +  LTR            LTR: long terminal repeat from Moloney murine leukemia virus
   5617..5891    +  misc_feature   MESV Ψ (fragment): packaging signal of murine embryonic stem cell virus
   5958..6374    +  CDS            gag (truncated): truncated Moloney murine leukemia virus (MMLV) gag gene lacking the start codon
   6392..6991    +  CDS            PuroR: puromycin N-acetyltransferase; pac from Streptomyces alboniger; confers resistance to puromycin
