[The description below was written by a language model from this plasmid's Addgene catalogue record and pLannotate feature annotations shown in this document.]
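Description:
pLPC-MYC-hTRF1 is a Moloney murine leukemia virus-based retroviral vector for expressing human TRF1 (TERF1) with an N-terminal MYC epitope tag in mammalian cells. It is built on the pLPC-N MYC backbone, and the TRF1 coding sequence was inserted between BamHI and EcoRI sites, both retained, so that it reads in frame with the backbone-encoded tag. In bacteria the roughly 7 kb plasmid is maintained through a high-copy ColE1/pUC-type origin and selected with ampicillin via the β-lactamase gene.

Because the plasmid is circular, the annotated map is best read starting from the 5′ MoMLV LTR. This is followed by a packaging signal (annotated as an MESV Ψ fragment) and a truncated gag segment lacking its start codon, which together support efficient encapsidation of the vector RNA. Next comes the puromycin N-acetyltransferase gene, which has no separately annotated promoter and is therefore presumably expressed from the LTR-driven transcript. Downstream, an internal CMV enhancer/promoter drives the MYC-TRF1 open reading frame, and the 3′ MoMLV LTR closes the proviral unit. The short matches called as an HIV-1 LTR fragment, a 3xMyc fragment, and lacI and bom fragments are partial annotation hits. The Myc hit corresponds to the backbone tag, and the table does not establish how many tag copies are present.

Introduced into a retroviral packaging cell line, the plasmid yields virus that integrates into target cells, and transduced cells can then be selected with puromycin. TRF1 is a shelterin component that binds double-stranded TTAGGG telomeric repeats. The associated study examined its role in telomere replication, so the construct suits stable expression or complementation experiments in which the protein is detected or immunoprecipitated through the MYC tag.
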