Addgene plasmid #64164: pLPC-MYC-hTRF1
Purpose: Retroviral vector expressing human TRF1 with N-terminal MYC tag
Depositing lab: Titia de Lange. Depositing organization: Rockefeller University. Publication: TRF1 negotiates TTAGGG repeat-associated replication problems by recruiting the BLM helicase and the TPP1/POT1 repressor of ATR signaling. Zimmermann M, Kibe T, Kabir S, de Lange T. Genes Dev. 2014 Nov 15;28(22):2477-91. doi: 10.1101/gad.251611.114. Epub 2014 Oct 24. PubMed 25344324.
Backbone
  Vector backbone: pLPC-N MYC
  Backbone manufacturer: de Lange Lab (Addgene plasmid# 12540)
  Vector type: Mammalian Expression, Retroviral
  Selectable markers: Puromycin
Growth in bacteria
  Bacterial resistance: Ampicillin, 100 μg/mL
  Growth temperature: 37°C
  Growth strain: Top10
  Copy number: Unknown
Gene/Insert
  Gene/Insert name: hTRF1 (alt names: telomeric repeat binding factor (NIMA-interacting) 1; TERF1)
  Species: H. sapiens (human)
  GenBank ID: NM_017489.2 NP_059523.2
  Entrez Gene: TERF1 (a.k.a. PIN2, TRBF1, TRF, TRF1, hTRF1-AS, t-TRF1)
  Promoter: CMV
  Tag / fusion protein: Myc (N terminal on backbone)
  Cloning method: Restriction Enzyme; 5′ cloning site BamHI (not destroyed); 3′ cloning site EcoRI (not destroyed)
  Sequencing primers: 5′ pLPC-5 (5'-TAGGCGTGTACGGTGGGA-3'); 3′ pLPC-3 (5'-CTTGCCAAACCTACAGGT-3')
Terms and licenses: Academic/Nonprofit Terms; Industry Terms: Not Available to Industry
How to cite: pLPC-MYC-hTRF1 was a gift from Titia de Lange (Addgene plasmid # 64164 ; http://n2t.net/addgene:64164 ; RRID:Addgene_64164)
