>Addgene plasmid #64164 | pLPC-MYC-hTRF1 | addgene partial sequence | sequence record 114329 | pLPC-5 5'-TAGGCGTGTACGGTGGGA-3'
CCACTGCTTACTGGCTTATCGAAATTAATACGACTCACTATAGGGAGACCCAAGCTTGGTACCGAGCTCG
GATCAGCCACCATGGAACAAAAGTTGATTTCTGAAGAAGATTTGTTAAGAAAGAGAGGATCCGCGGAGGA
TGTTTCCTCAGCGGCCCCGAGCCCGCGGGGCTGTGCGGATGGTAGGGATGCCGACCCTACTGAGGAGCAG
ATGGCAGAAACAGAGAGAAACGACGAGGAGCAGTTCGAATGCCAGGAACTGCTCGAGTGCCAGGTGCAGG
TGGGGGCCCCCGAGGAGGAGGAGGAGGAGGAGGAGGACGCGGGCCTGGTGGCCGAGGCCGAGGCCGTGGC
TGCCGGCTGGATGCTCGATTTCCTCTGCCTCTCTCTTTGCCGAGCTTTCCGCGACGGCCGCTCCGAGGAC
TTCCGCAGGACCCGCAACAGCGCAGAGGCTATTATTCATGGACTATCCAGTCTAACAGCTTGCCAGTTGA
GAACGATATACATATGTCAGTTTTTGACAAGAATTGCAGCAGGAAAAACCCTTGATGCACAGTTTGAAAA
TGATGAACGAATTACACCCTTGGAATCAGCCCTGATGATTTGGGGTTCAATTGAAAAGGAACATGACAAA
CTTCATGAAGAAATACAGAATTTAATTAAAATTCAGGCTATAGCTGTTTGTATGGAAAATGGCAACTTTA
AAGAAGCAGAAGAAGTCTTTGAAAGAATATTTGGTGATCCAAATTCTCATATGCCTTTCAAAAGCAAATT
GCTTATGATAATCTCTCAGAAAGATACATTTCATTCCTTTTTTCAACACTTCAGCTACAACCACATGATG
GAGAAAATTAAGAGTTATGTGAATTATGTGCTAAGTGAAAAATCATCAACCTTT
