>Addgene plasmid #64164 | pLPC-MYC-hTRF1 | addgene partial sequence | sequence record 114332 | pLPC-3 5'-CTTGCCAAACCTACAGGT-3'
AAATCTTTTATTTTATCGGCCCTCTAGATGCATGCTCGAGCGGCCGCCAGTGTGATGGATATCTGCAGAA
TTCTCAGTCTTCGCTGTCTGAGGAAATCAGTTTTAGTTTCTTCATGGTCCTCCATCTGTCTTTTAACATG
ACACTTGTCCGGTTGTTGAATTTATAATGCAACAGTATTTTAGACCAGTTTCCCTCTCCATATTTCCTCA
CGCCAGATCTCAAATTCTTGTCTTCTTCCCAAAGCCATGCCTGTCTTTTTCTAGCTCGATGTTTTTCAGG
AGTTACCGGCTGACTCTTTGAAACAGGTATTCTGCTTTCAGTGGCTCTTCTGCTTTCTTTTTTCTTTTTT
GTACTTTGAGGAGTTCCTACTCTTCTTTCTTTCTTATTAAGGTCTTGTTGCTGGGTTCCATGTTGCAACT
TAGATAAGAAAAGATTCTTGTGAGACCTCAATAAGGATACTGTACCCTCTGAGGATTCAGTTACCGCAGA
CTGTTTGTCACTAACACTTTTTCTTGTATCCAAATTAGCTTCAGTTTCCATTTCAACATCATTACCACTA
GGTTTATCTTGAGAAGTTATTGTTCTTGTCCTTTTGCTTTCTACTACTTTTGCCGCTGCCTTCATTAGAA
AGGTTGATGATTTTTCACTTAGCACATAATTCACATAACTCTTAATTTTCTCCATCATGTGGTTGTAGCT
GAAGTGTTGAAAAAAGGAATGAAATGTATCTTTCTGAGAGATTATCATAAGCAATTTGCTTTTGAAAGGC
ATATGAGAATTTGGATCACCAAATATTCTTTCAAAGACTTCTTCTGCTTCTTTAAAGTTGCCATTTTCCA
TACAAACAGCTATAGCCTGAATTTTAATTAAATTCTGTATTTCTTCATGAA
